>Addgene plasmid #36803 | TAL2400 | depositor partial sequence | sequence record 45996 | TAL2400 sequence 1640 bps
GAACCTGACCCCAGACCAGGTAGTCGCAATCGCGTCACATGACGGGGGAAAGCAAGCCCTGGAAACCGTG
CAAAGGTTGTTGCCGGTCCTTTGTCAAGACCACGGCCTTACACCGGAGCAAGTCGTGGCCATTGCATCCC
ACGACGGTGGCAAACAGGCTCTTGAGACGGTTCAGAGACTTCTCCCAGTTCTCTGTCAAGCCCACGGGCT
GACTCCCGATCAAGTTGTAGCGATTGCGTCCAACGGTGGAGGGAAACAAGCATTGGAGACTGTCCAACGG
CTCCTTCCCGTGTTGTGTCAAGCCCACGGTTTGACGCCTGCACAAGTGGTCGCCATCGCCAGCCATGATG
GCGGTAAGCAGGCGCTGGAAACAGTACAGCGCCTGCTGCCTGTACTGTGCCAGGATCATGGACTGACCCC
AGACCAGGTAGTCGCAATCGCGTCGAACATTGGGGGAAAGCAAGCCCTGGAAACCGTGCAAAGGTTGTTG
CCGGTCCTTTGTCAAGACCACGGCCTTACACCGGAGCAAGTCGTGGCCATTGCAAGCAACATCGGTGGCA
AACAGGCTCTTGAGACGGTTCAGAGACTTCTCCCAGTTCTCTGTCAAGCCCACGGGCTGACTCCCGATCA
AGTTGTAGCGATTGCGTCGCATGACGGAGGGAAACAAGCATTGGAGACTGTCCAACGGCTCCTTCCCGTG
TTGTGTCAAGCCCACGGTTTGACGCCTGCACAAGTGGTCGCCATCGCCTCGAATGGCGGCGGTAAGCAGG
CGCTGGAAACAGTACAGCGCCTGCTGCCTGTACTGTGCCAGGATCATGGACTGACCCCAGACCAGGTAGT
CGCAATCGCGTCGAACATTGGGGGAAAGCAAGCCCTGGAAACCGTGCAAAGGTTGTTGCCGGTCCTTTGT
CAAGACCACGGCCTTACACCGGAGCAAGTCGTGGCCATTGCAAGCAATGGGGGTGGCAAACAGGCTCTTG
AGACGGTTCAGAGACTTCTCCCAGTTCTCTGTCAAGCCCACGGGCTGACTCCCGATCAAGTTGTAGCGAT
TGCGAATAACAATGGAGGGAAACAAGCATTGGAGACTGTCCAACGGCTCCTTCCCGTGTTGTGTCAAGCC
CACGGTTTGACGCCTGCACAAGTGGTCGCCATCGCCTCCAATATTGGCGGTAAGCAGGCGCTGGAAACAG
TACAGCGCCTGCTGCCTGTACTGTGCCAGGATCATGGACTGACCCCAGACCAGGTAGTCGCAATCGCGTC
ACATGACGGGGGAAAGCAAGCCCTGGAAACCGTGCAAAGGTTGTTGCCGGTCCTTTGTCAAGACCACGGC
CTTACACCGGAGCAAGTCGTGGCCATTGCATCCCACGACGGTGGCAAACAGGCTCTTGAGACGGTTCAGA
GACTTCTCCCAGTTCTCTGTCAAGCCCACGGGCTGACTCCCGATCAAGTTGTAGCGATTGCGTCCAACGG
TGGAGGGAAACAAGCATTGGAGACTGTCCAACGGCTCCTTCCCGTGTTGTGTCAAGCCCACGGTTTGACG
CCTGCACAAGTGGTCGCCATCGCCAGCCATGATGGCGGTAAGCAGGCGCTGGAAACAGTACAGCGCCTGC
TGCCTGTACTGTGCCAGGATCATGGACTGA
