>Addgene plasmid #36803 | TAL2400 | addgene partial sequence | sequence record 47151 | CMV-F 5'-CGCAAATGGGCGGTAGGCGTG-3'
GAGAACCCACTGCTTACTGGCTTATCGAAATTAATACGACTCACTATAGGGAGACCCAAGCTGGCTAGCA
CCATGGACTACAAAGACCATGACGGTGATTATAAAGATCATGACATCGATTACAAGGATGACGATGACAA
GATGGCCCCCAAGAAGAAGAGGAAGGTGGGCATTCACCGCGGGGTACCTATGGTGGACTTGAGGACACTC
GGTTATTCGCAACAGCAACAGGAGAAAATCAAGCCTAAGGTCAGGAGCACCGTCGCGCAACACCACGAGG
CGCTTGTGGGGCATGGCTTCACTCATGCGCATATTGTCGCGCTTTCACAGCACCCTGCGGCGCTTGGGAC
GGTGGCTGTCAAATACCAAGATATGATTGCGGCCCTGCCCGAAGCCACGCACGAGGCAATTGTAGGGGTC
GGTAAACAGTGGTCGGGAGCGCGAGCACTTGAGGCGCTGCTGACTGTGGCGGGTGAGCTTAGGGGGCCTC
CGCTCCAGCTCGACACCGGGCAGCTGCTGAAGATCGCGAAGAGAGGGGGAGTAACAGCGGTAGAGGCAGT
GCACGCCTGGCGCAATGCGCTCACCGGGGCCCCCTTGAACCTGACCCCAGACCAGGTAGTCGCAATCGCG
TCACATGACGGGGGAAAGCAAGCCCTGGAAACCGTG
