[The description below was written by a language model from this plasmid's Addgene catalogue record.]
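Description:
TAL2400 is a mammalian expression plasmid encoding the left monomer of a TALEN (transcription activator-like effector nuclease) pair directed against the human HDAC6 gene. It is built on the JDS70 backbone, a TALEN expression vector of about 6.4 kb, into which a roughly 1.6 kb array of TAL effector repeats was inserted by restriction cloning at BsmBI sites that were destroyed in the process. The repeat array was produced by the FLASH assembly method for high-throughput TALEN construction and determines which DNA sequence the protein binds. The plasmid is maintained at high copy in E. coli under ampicillin selection. The record does not name the origin of replication or include a feature table.

Expression in mammalian cells is driven by the CMV promoter, and the vector type also indicates a T7 promoter, so the coding sequence can be transcribed in vitro to make mRNA for delivery as RNA rather than plasmid. The backbone supplies the flanking protein parts: an N-terminal 3X FLAG tag for detection and a C-terminal wild-type FokI nuclease domain. Because FokI cleaves DNA only as a dimer, this left-hand TALEN is meant to be used with a matching right-hand TALEN that binds the opposite half-site. The two FokI domains then meet over the spacer and make a double-strand break at the HDAC6 locus. Repair of that break can introduce indel mutations or support targeted genome editing. Although the insert species is given as human, the linked gene entry carries mouse-style aliases, so the gene annotation should be treated with some caution.
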