Addgene plasmid #36803: TAL2400
Depositing lab: Keith Joung. Depositing organization: Massachusetts General Hospital. Publication: FLASH assembly of TALENs for high-throughput genome editing. Reyon D, Tsai SQ, Khayter C, Foden JA, Sander JD, Joung JK. Nat Biotechnol. 2012 Apr 8. doi: 10.1038/nbt.2170. PubMed 22484455.
Backbone
  Vector backbone: JDS70
  Backbone manufacturer: Joung lab (Addgene Plasmid # 32285)
  Backbone size w/o insert (bp): 6447
  Vector type: Mammalian, T7 for in vitro mRNA synthesis
Growth in bacteria
  Bacterial resistance: Ampicillin, 100 μg/mL
  Growth temperature: 37°C
  Growth strain: XL1 Blue
  Copy number: High Copy
Gene/Insert
  Gene/Insert name: HDAC6-TALEN_Left (alt name: HDAC6)
  Species: H. sapiens (human)
  Insert size (bp): 1640
  Entrez Gene: Hdac6 (a.k.a. Hd6, Hdac5, Sfc6, mHDA2)
  Promoter: CMV
  Tag / fusion protein: 3X Flag (N terminal on backbone); WT FOKI (C terminal on backbone)
  Cloning method: Restriction Enzyme; 5′ cloning site BsmBI (destroyed during cloning); 3′ cloning site BsmBI (destroyed during cloning)
  Sequencing primers: 5′ CMV-F; 3′ BGH-rev
Terms and licenses: Academic/Nonprofit Terms; Industry Terms: Not Available to Industry
Depositor comments: Target binding site: TCCTCAACTATGACCTCA It is strongly recommended that users perform a diagnostic digest to verify this plasmid prior to use. For example, a double digest of the plasmid with BamHI and KpnI should result in two bands at 2.2kb and 5.9kb.
How to cite: TAL2400 was a gift from Keith Joung (Addgene plasmid # 36803 ; http://n2t.net/addgene:36803 ; RRID:Addgene_36803)
